>Addgene plasmid #205719 | pCMV-DNAJC5-ΔJ (Δ14-82) | addgene full sequence | sequence record 420276 | Addgene NGS Result
GACATTGATTATTGACTAGTTATTAATAGTAATCAATTACGGGGTCATTAGTTCATAGCCCATATATGGA
GTTCCGCGTTACATAACTTACGGTAAATGGCCCGCCTGGCTGACCGCCCAACGACCCCCGCCCATTGACG
TCAATAATGACGTATGTTCCCATAGTAACGCCAATAGGGACTTTCCATTGACGTCAATGGGTGGAGTATT
TACGGTAAACTGCCCACTTGGCAGTACATCAAGTGTATCATATGCCAAGTCCGCCCCCTATTGACGTCAA
TGACGGTAAATGGCCCGCCTGGCATTATGCCCAGTACATGACCTTACGGGACTTTCCTACTTGGCAGTAC
ATCTACGTATTAGTCATCGCTATTACCATGGTGATGCGGTTTTGGCAGTACACCAATGGGCGTGGATAGC
GGTTTGACTCACGGGGATTTCCAAGTCTCCACCCCATTGACGTCAATGGGAGTTTGTTTTGGCACCAAAA
TCAACGGGACTTTCCAAAATGTCGTAATAACCCCGCCCCGTTGACGCAAATGGGCGGTAGGCGTGTACGG
TGGGAGGTCTATATAAGCAGAGCTCGTTTAGTGAACCGTCAGAATTTTGTAATACGACTCACTATAGGGC
GGCCGGGAATTCGTCGACTGGATCCGCCACCATGGCAGACCAGAGACAGCGCTCACTGTCTACCTCTGGT
CTCTACGTGGCCGAGCAGTTTGGGGAAGAGAACGTGAACACCTACTTCGTGCTGTCCAGCTGGTGGGCCA
AGGCCCTGTTTGTCTTCTGCGGCCTCCTCACGTGCTGCTACTGCTGCTGCTGTCTGTGCTGCTGCTTCAA
CTGCTGCTGCGGGAAGTGTAAGCCCAAGGCGCCTGAAGGCGAGGAGACGGAGTTCTACGTGTCCCCCGAG
GATCTGGAGGCACAGCTGCAGTCTGACGAGAGGGAGGCCACAGACACGCCGATCGTCATACAGCCGGCAT
CCGCCACCGAGACCACCCAGCTCACAGCCGACTCCCACCCCAGCTACCACACTGACGGGTTCAACACGCG
TACGCGGCCGCTCGAGCAGAAACTCATCTCAGAAGAGGATCTGGCAGCAAATGATATCCTGGATTACAAG
GATGACGACGATAAGGTTTAAACGGCCGGCCGCGGTCATAGCTGTTTCCTGAACAGATCCCGGGTGGCAT
CCCTGTGACCCCTCCCCAGTGCCTCTCCTGGCCCTGGAAGTTGCCACTCCAGTGCCCACCAGCCTTGTCC
TAATAAAATTAAGTTGCATCATTTTGTCTGACTAGGTGTCCTTCTATAATATTATGGGGTGGAGGGGGGT
GGTATGGAGCAAGGGGCAAGTTGGGAAGACAACCTGTAGGGCCTGCGGGGTCTATTGGGAACCAAGCTGG
AGTGCAGTGGCACAATCTTGGCTCACTGCAATCTCCGCCTCCTGGGTTCAAGCGATTCTCCTGCCTCAGC
CTCCCGAGTTGTTGGGATTCCAGGCATGCATGACCAGGCTCAGCTAATTTTTGTTTTTTTGGTAGAGACG
GGGTTTCACCATATTGGCCAGGCTGGTCTCCAACTCCTAATCTCAGGTGATCTACCCACCTTGGCCTCCC
AAATTGCTGGGATTACAGGCGTGAACCACTGCTCCCTTCCCTGTCCTTTTGATTTTAAAATAACTATACC
AGCAGGAGGACGTCCAGACACAGCATAGGCTACCTGGCCATGCCCAACCGGTGGGACATTTGAGTTGCTT
GCTTGGCACTGTCCTCTCATGCGTTGGGTCCACTCAGTAGATGCCTGTTGAATTGGGTACGCGGCCAGCG
GCGAGCGGTATCAGCTCACTCAAAGGCGGTAATACGGTTATCCACAGAATCAGGGGATAACGCAGGAAAG
AACATGTGAGCAAAAGGCCAGCAAAAGGCCAGGAACCGTAAAAAGGCCGCGTTGCTGGCGTTTTTCCATA
GGCTCCGCCCCCCTGACGAGCATCACAAAAATCGACGCTCAAGTCAGAGGTGGCGAAACCCGACAGGACT
ATAAAGATACCAGGCGTTTCCCCCTGGAAGCTCCCTCGTGCGCTCTCCTGTTCCGACCCTGCCGCTTACC
GGATACCTGTCCGCCTTTCTCCCTTCGGGAAGCGTGGCGCTTTCTCATAGCTCACGCTGTAGGTATCTCA
GTTCGGTGTAGGTCGTTCGCTCCAAGCTGGGCTGTGTGCACGAACCCCCCGTTCAGCCCGACCGCTGCGC
CTTATCCGGTAACTATCGTCTTGAGTCCAACCCGGTAAGACACGACTTATCGCCACTGGCAGCAGCCACT
GGTAACAGGATTAGCAGAGCGAGGTATGTAGGCGGTGCTACAGAGTTCTTGAAGTGGTGGCCTAACTACG
GCTACACTAGAAGAACAGTATTTGGTATCTGCGCTCTGCTGAAGCCAGTTACCTTCGGAAAAAGAGTTGG
TAGCTCTTGATCCGGCAAACAAACCACCGCTGGTAGCGGTGGTTTTTTTGTTTGCAAGCAGCAGATTACG
CGCAGAAAAAAAGGATCTCAAGAAGATCCTTTGATCTTTTCTACGGGGTCTGACGCTCAGTGGAACGAAA
ACTCACGTTAAGGGATTTTGGTCATGAGATTATCAAAAAGGATCTTCACCTAGATCCTTTTAAATTAAAA
ATGAAGTTTTAAATCAATCTAAAGTATATATGAGTAACCTGAGGCTATGGCAGGGCCTGCCGCCCCGACG
TTGGCTGCGAGCCCTGGGCCTTCACCCGAACTTGGGGGGTGGGGTGGGGAAAAGGAAGAAACGCGGGCGT
ATTGGCCCCAATGGGGTCTCGGTGGGGTATCGACAGAGTGCCAGCCCTGGGACCGAACCCCGCGTTTATG
AACAAACGACCCAACACCGTGCGTTTTATTCTGTCTTTTTATTGCCGTCATAGCGCGGGTTCCTTCCGGT
ATTGTCTCCTTCCGTGTTTCAGTTAGCCTCCCCCTAGGGTGGGCGAAGAACTCCAGCATGAGATCCCCGC
GCTGGAGGATCATCCAGCCGGCGTCCCGGAAAACGATTCCGAAGCCCAACCTTTCATAGAAGGCGGCGGT
GGAATCGAAATCTCGTGATGGCAGGTTGGGCGTCGCTTGGTCGGTCATTTCGAACCCCAGAGTCCCGCTC
AGAAGAACTCGTCAAGAAGGCGATAGAAGGCGATGCGCTGCGAATCGGGAGCGGCGATACCGTAAAGCAC
GAGGAAGCGGTCAGCCCATTCGCCGCCAAGCTCTTCAGCAATATCACGGGTAGCCAACGCTATGTCCTGA
TAGCGATCCGCCACACCCAGCCGGCCACAGTCGATGAATCCAGAAAAGCGGCCATTTTCCACCATGATAT
TCGGCAAGCAGGCATCGCCATGGGTCACGACGAGATCCTCGCCGTCGGGCATGCTCGCCTTGAGCCTGGC
GAACAGTTCGGCTGGCGCGAGCCCCTGATGCTCTTCGTCCAGATCATCCTGATCGACAAGACCGGCTTCC
ATCCGAGTACGTGCTCGCTCGATGCGATGTTTCGCTTGGTGGTCGAATGGGCAGGTAGCCGGATCAAGCG
TATGCAGCCGCCGCATTGCATCAGCCATGATGGATACTTTCTCGGCAGGAGCAAGGTGAGATGACAGGAG
ATCCTGCCCCGGCACTTCGCCCAATAGCAGCCAGTCCCTTCCCGCTTCAGTGACAACGTCGAGCACAGCT
GCGCAAGGAACGCCCGTCGTGGCCAGCCACGATAGCCGCGCTGCCTCGTCTTGCAGTTCATTCAGGGCAC
CGGACAGGTCGGTCTTGACAAAAAGAACCGGGCGCCCCTGCGCTGACAGCCGGAACACGGCGGCATCAGA
GCAGCCGATTGTCTGTTGTGCCCAGTCATAGCCGAATAGCCTCTCCACCCAAGCGGCCGGAGAACCTGCG
TGCAATCCATCTTGTTCAATCATGCGAAACGATCCTCATCCTGTCTCTTGATCGATCTTTGCAAAAGCCT
AGGCCTCCAAAAAAGCCTCCTCACTACTTCTGGAATAGCTCAGAGGCCGAGGCGGCCTCGGCCTCTGCAT
AAATAAAAAAAATTAGTCAGCCATGGGGCGGAGAATGGGCGGAACTGGGCGGAGTTAGGGGCGGGATGGG
CGGAGTTAGGGGCGGGACTATGGTTGCTGACTAATTGAGATGCATGCTTTGCATACTTCTGCCTGCTGGG
GAGCCTGGGGACTTTCCACACCTGGTTGCTGACTAATTGAGATGCATGCTTTGCATACTTCTGCCTGCTG
GGGAGCCTGGGGACTTTCCACACCCTAACTGACACACATTCCACAGCTGGTTCTTTCCGCCTCAGGACTC
TTCCTTTTTCAATATTATTGAAGCATTTATCAGGGTTATTGTCTCATGAGCGGATACATATTTGAATGTA
TTTAGAAAAATAAACAAATAGGGGTTCCGCGCACATTTCCCCGAAAAGTGCCACCTG
[124 nt withheld, positions 4468-4591]
C
[91 nt withheld, positions 4593-4683]
A
[49 nt withheld, positions 4685-4733]
CCTTTGACGTTGGAGTCCACGTTCTTT
[37 nt withheld, positions 4761-4797]
ACCCTATCTCGGTCTATTCTTTTGATTTATAAGGGATTTTGCCGATTTCGGCCTATTGGTTAAAAAATGA
GCTGATTTAACAAAAATTTAACGCGAATTTTAACAAAATATTAACGCTTACAATTTCCATTCGCCATTCA
GGCTGCGCAACTGTTGGGAAGGGCGATCGGTGCGGGCCTCTTCGCTATTACGCCAGCTGGCGAAAGGGGG
ATGTGCTGCAAGGCGATTAAGTTGGGTAACGCCAGGGTTTTCCCAGTCACGACGTTGTAAAACGACGGCC
AGTGCCAAGCTGATCTATACATTGAATCAATATTGGCAATTAGCCATATTAGTCATTGGTTATATAGCAT
AAATCAATATTGGCTATTGGCCATTGCATACGTTGTATCTATATCATAATATGTACATTTATATTGGCTC
ATGTCCAATATGACCGCCATGTT
Features (pLannotate 1.2.2; 15 found; start..end, strand, type, name):
      1..380     +  enhancer       CMV enhancer: human cytomegalovirus immediate early enhancer
    382..581     +  promoter       CMV promoter: human cytomegalovirus (CMV) immediate early promoter
    610..628     +  promoter       T7 promoter: promoter for bacteriophage T7 RNA polymerase
    656..1045    +  CDS            DNAJC5 (fragment): DNJC5_HUMAN - Also known as CLN4 From Homo sapiens (Human).
   1112..1136    +  CDS            3xFLAG (fragment): three tandem FLAG® epitope tags
   1182..1658    +  polyA_signal   hGH poly(A) signal: human growth hormone polyadenylation signal
   1953..2541    -  rep_origin     ori: high-copy-number ColE1/pMB1/pBR322/pUC origin of replication
   2763..2779    +  polyA_signal   bGH poly(A) signal (fragment): bovine growth hormone polyadenylation signal
   2870..2917    -  polyA_signal   HSV TK poly(A) signal: herpes simplex virus thymidine kinase polyadenylation signal (Cole and Stacy, 1985)
   2976..3128    -  CDS            ble (fragment): BLE_KLEPN - Experimental evidence at protein level: Swiss-Prot protein existence level 1. Binding protein with a strong affinity to the bleomycin family of antibiotics. Binds to CL990; an antimitotic-antibiotic compound. From Klebsiella pneumoniae.
   3149..3943    -  CDS            NeoR/KanR: aminoglycoside phosphotransferase from Tn5; aph(3')-II (or nptII); confers resistance to neomycin, kanamycin, and G418 (Geneticin®)
   3978..4335    -  promoter       SV40 promoter: SV40 enhancer and early promoter
   4337..4441    -  promoter       AmpR promoter: bla
   4468..4896    +  rep_origin     f1 ori (sequence partly withheld): f1 bacteriophage origin of replication; arrow indicates direction of (+) strand synthesis
   4927..5081    -  CDS            lacZα (fragment): LacZα fragment of β-galactosidase; lacZ fragment
