[The description below was written by a language model from this plasmid's Addgene catalogue record and pLannotate feature annotations shown in this document.]
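Description:
pCMV-DNAJC5-ΔJ (Δ14-82) is a mammalian expression plasmid of about 5.2 kb built on a pCMV backbone. It carries a human DNAJC5 (cysteine string protein, also known as CSP or CLN4) coding sequence from which residues 14–82 have been deleted. As the "ΔJ" name indicates, this deletion removes the J domain, the region through which DnaJ-family co-chaperones normally engage Hsp70 partners. The truncated open reading frame was inserted by Gibson assembly downstream of the human cytomegalovirus immediate-early enhancer and promoter and is followed by a human growth hormone polyadenylation signal. A T7 promoter lies between the CMV promoter and the insert and could support in vitro transcription. The annotation also detects a short fragment of a 3xFLAG epitope just after the DNAJC5 sequence. The catalogue fields do not list a tag, so the record does not establish whether the protein is expressed as a FLAG fusion.

The plasmid is propagated in E. coli through a high-copy ColE1/pUC-type origin under kanamycin selection. Resistance comes from a Tn5 NeoR/KanR gene placed behind tandem bacterial (AmpR) and SV40 early promoters and terminated by an HSV TK polyadenylation signal. This arrangement would in principle also allow G418 selection in mammalian cells. An f1 origin and remnant fragments of ble, lacZα and a bGH poly(A) signal are backbone leftovers.

The associated work concerns unconventional secretion of alpha-synuclein mediated by palmitoylated DNAJC5 oligomers. In that context the construct presumably serves as a domain-deletion mutant for testing whether the J domain is required for that process in transfected cells.
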