Addgene plasmid #205719: pCMV-DNAJC5-ΔJ (Δ14-82)
Purpose: Mammalian expression of DNAJC5-ΔJ (Δ14-82)
Depositing lab: Randy Schekman. Depositing organization: University of California, Berkeley. Publication: Unconventional secretion of alpha-synuclein mediated by palmitoylated DNAJC5 oligomers. Wu S, Hernandez Villegas NC, Sirkis DW, Thomas-Wright I, Wade-Martins R, Schekman R. Elife. 2023 Jan 10;12:e85837. doi: 10.7554/eLife.85837. PubMed 36626307.
Backbone
  Vector backbone: pCMV
  Vector type: Mammalian Expression
Growth in bacteria
  Bacterial resistance: Kanamycin, 50 μg/mL
  Growth temperature: 37°C
  Growth strain: DH5alpha
  Copy number: Unknown
Gene/Insert
  Gene/Insert name: DNAJC5
  Species: H. sapiens (human)
  Mutation: Δ14-82
  Entrez Gene: DNAJC5 (a.k.a. CLN4, CLN4B, CSP, DNAJC5A, NCL, mir-941-2, mir-941-3, mir-941-4, mir-941-5)
  Cloning method: Gibson Cloning
Terms and licenses: Academic/Nonprofit Terms; Industry Terms: Not Available to Industry
How to cite: pCMV-DNAJC5-ΔJ (Δ14-82) was a gift from Randy Schekman (Addgene plasmid # 205719 ; http://n2t.net/addgene:205719 ; RRID:Addgene_205719)
